>Addgene plasmid #198044 | pRD323 | addgene full sequence | sequence record 388009 | Addgene NGS Result
ATCCGGATATAGTTCCTCCTTTCAGCAAAAAACCCCTCAAGACCCGTTTAGAGGCCCCAAGGGGTTATGC
TAGTTATTGCTCAGCGGTGGCAGCAGCCAACTCAGCTTCCTTTCGGGCTTTGTTAGCAGTTATTTGAACA
TTTTTCGAGCTAATTCAATGTCTTCTGCCTTTATTGTTTTTCTTCCCGCATGTTTTGCTAATTTCACAGC
TTCTGAAGCTATTTCTTCGCCCATCGCTTCTAAAACCGCTGCTAATGCAATTCTTGCATCGTCACTAACT
CTTTCAGCACCAGCGTTTTTTATGATTCTTCCGATTGGGGCAATTGGTAACTCACCCATATGTATATCTC
CTTCTTAAAGTTAAACAAAATTATTTCTAGAGGGGAATTGTTATCCGCTCACAATTCCCCTATAGTGAGT
CGTATTAATTTCGCGGGATCGAGATCGATCTCGATCCTCTACGCCGGACGCATCGTGGCCGGCATCACCG
GCGCCACAGGTGCGGTTGCTGGCGCCTATATCGCCGACATCACCGATGGGGAAGATCGGGCTCGCCACTT
CGGGCTCATGAGCGCTTGTTTCGGCGTGGGTATGGTGGCAGGCCCCGTGGCCGGGGGACTGTTGGGCGCC
ATCTCCTTGCATGCACCATTCCTTGCGGCGGCGGTGCTCAACGGCCTCAACCTACTACTGGGCTGCTTCC
TAATGCAGGAGTCGCATAAGGGAGAGCGTCGAGATCCCGGACACCATCGAATGGCGCAAAACCTTTCGCG
GTATGGCATGATAGCGCCCGGAAGAGAGTCAATTCAGGGTGGTGAATGTGAAACCAGTAACGTTATACGA
TGTCGCAGAGTATGCCGGTGTCTCTTATCAGACCGTTTCCCGCGTGGTGAACCAGGCCAGCCACGTTTCT
GCGAAAACGCGGGAAAAAGTGGAAGCGGCGATGGCGGAGCTGAATTACATTCCCAACCGCGTGGCACAAC
AACTGGCGGGCAAACAGTCGTTGCTGATTGGCGTTGCCACCTCCAGTCTGGCCCTGCACGCGCCGTCGCA
AATTGTCGCGGCGATTAAATCTCGCGCCGATCAACTGGGTGCCAGCGTGGTGGTGTCGATGGTAGAACGA
AGCGGCGTCGAAGCCTGTAAAGCGGCGGTGCACAATCTTCTCGCGCAACGCGTCAGTGGGCTGATCATTA
ACTATCCGCTGGATGACCAGGATGCCATTGCTGTGGAAGCTGCCTGCACTAATGTTCCGGCGTTATTTCT
TGATGTCTCTGACCAGACACCCATCAACAGTATTATTTTCTCCCATGAAGACGGTACGCGACTGGGCGTG
GAGCATCTGGTCGCATTGGGTCACCAGCAAATCGCGCTGTTAGCGGGCCCATTAAGTTCTGTCTCGGCGC
GTCTGCGTCTGGCTGGCTGGCATAAATATCTCACTCGCAATCAAATTCAGCCGATAGCGGAACGGGAAGG
CGACTGGAGTGCCATGTCCGGTTTTCAACAAACCATGCAAATGCTGAATGAGGGCATCGTTCCCACTGCG
ATGCTGGTTGCCAACGATCAGATGGCGCTGGGCGCAATGCGCGCCATTACCGAGTCCGGGCTGCGCGTTG
GTGCGGACATCTCGGTAGTGGGATACGACGATACCGAAGACAGCTCATGTTATATCCCGCCGTTAACCAC
CATCAAACAGGATTTTCGCCTGCTGGGGCAAACCAGCGTGGACCGCTTGCTGCAACTCTCTCAGGGCCAG
GCGGTGAAGGGCAATCAGCTGTTGCCCGTCTCACTGGTGAAAAGAAAAACCACCCTGGCGCCCAATACGC
AAACCGCCTCTCCCCGCGCGTTGGCCGATTCATTAATGCAGCTGGCACGACAGGTTTCCCGACTGGAAAG
CGGGCAGTGAGCGCAACGCAATTAATGTAAGTTAGCTCACTCATTAGGCACCGGGATCTCGACCGATGCC
CTTGAGAGCCTTCAACCCAGTCAGCTCCTTCCGGTGGGCGCGGGGCATGACTATCGTCGCCGCACTTATG
ACTGTCTTCTTTATCATGCAACTCGTAGGACAGGTGCCGGCAGCGCTCTGGGTCATTTTCGGCGAGGACC
GCTTTCGCTGGAGCGCGACGATGATCGGCCTGTCGCTTGCGGTATTCGGAATCTTGCACGCCCTCGCTCA
AGCCTTCGTCACTGGTCCCGCCACCAAACGTTTCGGCGAGAAGCAGGCCATTATCGCCGGCATGGCGGCC
CCACGGGTGCGCATGATCGTGCTCCTGTCGTTGAGGACCCGGCTAGGCTGGCGGGGTTGCCTTACTGGTT
AGCAGAATGAATCACCGATACGCGAGCGAACGTGAAGCGACTGCTGCTGCAAAACGTCTGCGACCTGAGC
AACAACATGAATGGTCTTCGGTTTCCGTGTTTCGTAAAGTCTGGAAACGCGGAAGTCAGCGCCCTGCACC
ATTATGTTCCGGATCTGCATCGCAGGATGCTGCTGGCTACCCTGTGGAACACCTACATCTGTATTAACGA
AGCGCTGGCATTGACCCTGAGTGATTTTTCTCTGGTCCCGCCGCATCCATACCGCCAGTTGTTTACCCTC
ACAACGTTCCAGTAACCGGGCATGTTCATCATCAGTAACCCGTATCGTGAGCATCCTCTCTCGTTTCATC
GGTATCATTACCCCCATGAACAGAAATCCCCCTTACACGGAGGCATCAGTGACCAAACAGGAAAAAACCG
CCCTTAACATGGCCCGCTTTATCAGAAGCCAGACATTAACGCTTCTGGAGAAACTCAACGAGCTGGACGC
GGATGAACAGGCAGACATCTGTGAATCGCTTCACGACCACGCTGATGAGCTTTACCGCAGCTGCCTCGCG
CGTTTCGGTGATGACGGTGAAAACCTCTGACACATGCAGCTCCCGGAGACGGTCACAGCTTGTCTGTAAG
CGGATGCCGGGAGCAGACAAGCCCGTCAGGGCGCGTCAGCGGGTGTTGGCGGGTGTCGGGGCGCAGCCAT
GACCCAGTCACGTAGCGATAGCGGAGTGTATACTGGCTTAACTATGCGGCATCAGAGCAGATTGTACTGA
GAGTGCACCATTGCGGTGTGAAATACCGCACAGATGCGTAAGGAGAAAATACCGCATCAGGCGCTCTTCC
GCTTCCTCGCTCACTGACTCGCTGCGCTCGGTCGTTCGGCTGCGGCGAGCGGTATCAGCTCACTCAAAGG
CGGTAATACGGTTATCCACAGAATCAGGGGATAACGCAGGAAAGAACATGTGAGCAAAAGGCCAGCAAAA
GGCCAGGAACCGTAAAAAGGCCGCGTTGCTGGCGTTTTTCCATAGGCTCCGCCCCCCTGACGAGCATCAC
AAAAATCGACGCTCAAGTCAGAGGTGGCGAAACCCGACAGGACTATAAAGATACCAGGCGTTTCCCCCTG
GAAGCTCCCTCGTGCGCTCTCCTGTTCCGACCCTGCCGCTTACCGGATACCTGTCCGCCTTTCTCCCTTC
GGGAAGCGTGGCGCTTTCTCATAGCTCACGCTGTAGGTATCTCAGTTCGGTGTAGGTCGTTCGCTCCAAG
CTGGGCTGTGTGCACGAACCCCCCGTTCAGCCCGACCGCTGCGCCTTATCCGGTAACTATCGTCTTGAGT
CCAACCCGGTAAGACACGACTTATCGCCACTGGCAGCAGCCACTGGTAACAGGATTAGCAGAGCGAGGTA
TGTAGGCGGTGCTACAGAGTTCTTGAAGTGGTGGCCTAACTACGGCTACACTAGAAGGACAGTATTTGGT
ATCTGCGCTCTGCTGAAGCCAGTTACCTTCGGAAAAAGAGTTGGTAGCTCTTGATCCGGCAAACAAACCA
CCGCTGGTAGCGGTGGTTTTTTTGTTTGCAAGCAGCAGATTACGCGCAGAAAAAAAGGATTTCAAGAAGA
TCCTTTGATCTTTTCTACGGGGTCTGACGCTCAGTGGAACGAAAACTCACGTTAAGGGATTTTGGTCATG
AACAATAAAACTGTCTGCTTACATAAACAGTAATACAAGGGGTGTTATGAGCCATATTCAACGGGAAACG
TCTTGCTCTAGGCCGCGATTAAATTCCAACATGGATGCTGATTTATATGGGTATAAATGGGCTCGCGATA
ATGTCGGGCAATCAGGTGCGACAATCTATCGATTGTATGGGAAGCCCGATGCGCCAGAGTTGTTTCTGAA
ACATGGCAAAGGTAGCGTTGCCAATGATGTTACAGATGAGATGGTCAGACTAAACTGGCTGACGGAATTT
ATGCCTCTTCCGACCATCAAGCATTTTATCCGTACTCCTGATGATGCATGGTTACTCACCACTGCGATCC
CCGGGAAAACAGCATTCCAGGTATTAGAAGAATATCCTGATTCAGGTGAAAATATTGTTGATGCGCTGGC
AGTGTTCCTGCGCCGGTTGCATTCGATTCCTGTTTGTAATTGTCCTTTTAACAGCGATCGCGTATTTCGT
CTCGCTCAGGCGCAATCACGAATGAATAACGGTTTGGTTGATGCGAGTGATTTTGATGACGAGCGTAATG
GCTGGCCTGTTGAACAAGTCTGGAAAGAAATGCATAAACTTTTGCCATTCTCACCGGATTCAGTCGTCAC
TCATGGTGATTTCTCACTTGATAACCTTATTTTTGACGAGGGGAAATTAATAGGTTGTATTGATGTTGGA
CGAGTCGGAATCGCAGACCGATACCAGGATCTTGCCATCCTATGGAACTGCCTCGGTGAGTTTTCTCCTT
CATTACAGAAACGGCTTTTTCAAAAATATGGTATTGATAATCCTGATATGAATAAATTGCAGTTTCATTT
GATGCTCGATGAGTTTTTCTAAGAATTAATTCATGAGCGGATACATATTTGAATGTATTTAGAAAAATAA
ACAAATAGGGGTTCCGCGCACATTTCCCCGAAAAGTGCCACCTAAATTGTAAGCGTTAATATTTTGTTAA
AATTCGCGTTAAATTTTTGTTAAATCAGCTCATTTTTTAACCAATAGGCCGAAATCGGCAAAATCCCTTA
TAAATCAAAAGAATAGACCGAGATAGGGT
[37 nt withheld, positions 5070-5106]
AAAGAACGTGGACTCCAACGTCAAAGG
[49 nt withheld, positions 5134-5182]
T
[91 nt withheld, positions 5184-5274]
G
[124 nt withheld, positions 5276-5399]
CCCATTCGCCA
Features (pLannotate 1.2.2; 18 found; start..end, strand, type, name):
     26..73      -  terminator     T7 terminator: transcription terminator for bacteriophage T7 RNA polymerase
     81..129     -  CDS            SET1 (fragment): solubility-enhancement tag derived from T7 phage gene 10B
    133..339     -  CDS            hmfA: HMFA_METFE - Experimental evidence at protein level: Swiss-Prot protein existence level 1. Binds and compacts DNA (95 to 150 base pairs) to form nucleosome-like structures that contain positive DNA supercoils. Increases the resistance of DNA to thermal denaturation. From Methanothermus fervidus.
    347..369     -  RBS            RBS: efficient ribosome binding site from bacteriophage T7 gene 10 (Olins and Rangwala, 1989)
    384..408     -  protein_bind   lac operator: The lac repressor binds to the lac operator to inhibit transcription in E. coli. This inhibition can be relieved by adding lactose or isopropyl-β-D-thiogalactopyranoside (IPTG). lac repressor encoded by lacI
    409..427     -  promoter       T7 promoter: promoter for bacteriophage T7 RNA polymerase
    453..732     +  CDS            TcR (fragment): tetracycline efflux protein; tet; confers resistance to tetracycline
    740..817     +  promoter       lacI promoter: lacI
    818..1900    +  CDS            lacI: lac repressor; lacI; The lac repressor binds to the lac operator to inhibit transcription in E. coli. This inhibition can be relieved by adding lactose or isopropyl-β-D-thiogalactopyranoside (IPTG).
   1913..1934    +  protein_bind   CAP binding site: CAP binding activates transcription in the presence of cAMP. E. coli catabolite activator protein
   1949..2240    +  CDS            TcR (fragment): tetracycline efflux protein; tet; confers resistance to tetracycline
   2312..2692    -  CDS            YPB1_ECOLX: Protein predicted: Swiss-Prot protein existence level 4. From Escherichia coli.
   2709..2900    +  CDS            rop: Rop protein, which maintains plasmids at low copy number; rop
   3002..3141    +  misc_feature   bom: basis of mobility region from pBR322
   3327..3915    -  rep_origin     ori: high-copy-number ColE1/pMB1/pBR322/pUC origin of replication
   4037..4852    +  CDS            KanR: aminoglycoside phosphotransferase; aph(3')-Ia; confers resistance to kanamycin in bacteria or G418 (Geneticin®) in eukaryotes
   4861..4918    -  promoter       AmpR promoter (fragment): bla
   4971..5399    -  rep_origin     f1 ori (sequence partly withheld): f1 bacteriophage origin of replication; arrow indicates direction of (+) strand synthesis
