[The description below was written by a language model from this plasmid's Addgene catalogue record and pLannotate feature annotations shown in this document.]
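Description:
pRD323 is a bacterial expression plasmid built on the pET30b backbone for producing a double-mutant form of the archaeal histone HMfA (K31A E35A) in E. coli. The insert is about 210 bp, listed as synthetic and introduced by Gibson cloning. The annotation matches it to hmfA of Methanothermus fervidus, a small protein that binds and compacts DNA into nucleosome-like structures. The two alanine substitutions are named in the record, but their intended effect is not stated there; the associated work concerns specific DNA binding by HMfA and HMfB.

Expression follows the standard pET arrangement. A T7 promoter with an adjacent lac operator drives the coding sequence, translation starts from the T7 gene 10 ribosome binding site, and transcription ends at the T7 terminator. The plasmid carries lacI with its own promoter, so the lac repressor holds the promoter off until IPTG or lactose is added, and a host supplying T7 RNA polymerase is needed for expression. No affinity tags are annotated on the histone. A short fragment annotated as a solubility tag lies between the gene and the terminator, and the record does not indicate that it is part of the expressed product.

The plasmid replicates from a ColE1/pBR322-type origin, with rop and the bom region also present, and is selected with kanamycin through the aph(3')-Ia gene. Rop normally lowers copy number, although the catalogue lists the plasmid as high copy. An f1 origin allows single-stranded DNA production. The tetracycline-resistance fragments, the CAP site and the partial AmpR promoter are nonfunctional backbone remnants. The sequenced record is 5,410 nt, close to the listed 5,414 bp.
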