Addgene plasmid #198044: pRD323
Purpose: Expression of HMfA K31A E35A in E. coli
Depositing lab: Remus Dame. Depositing organization: Leiden University. Publication: Specific DNA binding of archaeal histones HMfA and HMfB. Erkelens AM, Henneman B, van der Valk RA, Kirolos NCS, Dame RT. Front Microbiol. 2023 Apr 18;14:1166608. doi: 10.3389/fmicb.2023.1166608. eCollection 2023. PubMed 37143534.
Backbone
  Vector backbone: pET30b
  Backbone size w/o insert (bp): 5204
  Total vector size (bp): 5414
  Vector type: Bacterial Expression
Growth in bacteria
  Bacterial resistance: Kanamycin, 50 μg/mL
  Growth temperature: 37°C
  Growth strain: DH5alpha
  Copy number: High Copy
Gene/Insert
  Gene/Insert name: HMfA K31A E35A
  Species: Synthetic
  Insert size (bp): 210
  Promoter: T7 promoter
  Cloning method: Gibson Cloning
  Sequencing primers: 5′ taatacgactcactatagg; 3′ cgtttagaggccccaaggggttatgctag
Terms and licenses: Academic/Nonprofit Terms; Industry Terms: Not Available to Industry
How to cite: pRD323 was a gift from Remus Dame (Addgene plasmid # 198044 ; http://n2t.net/addgene:198044 ; RRID:Addgene_198044)
