>Addgene plasmid #198044 | pRD323 | depositor partial sequence | sequence record 383679 | Insert between T7 promoter and T7 terminator
TAATACGACTCACTATAGGGGAATTGTGAGCGGATAACAATTCCCCTCTAGAAATAATTTTGTTTAACTT
TAAGAAGGAGATATACATATGGGTGAGTTACCAATTGCCCCAATCGGAAGAATCATAAAAAACGCTGGTG
CTGAAAGAGTTAGTGACGATGCAAGAATTGCATTAGCAGCGGTTTTAGAAGCGATGGGCGAAGAAATAGC
TTCAGAAGCTGTGAAATTAGCAAAACATGCGGGAAGAAAAACAATAAAGGCAGAAGACATTGAATTAGCT
CGAAAAATGTTCAAATAACTGCTAACAAAGCCCGAAAGGAAGCTGAGTTGGCTGCTGCCACCGCTGAGCA
ATAACTAGCATAACCCCTTGGGGCCTCTAAACGGGTCTTGAGGGGTTTTTTG
